Addgene plasmid #142763: TFORF1242
Purpose: Lentiviral vector for overexpressing transcription factor ORFs with unique 24-bp barcodes. Barcodes facilitate identification of transcription factors in pooled screens.
Depositing lab: Feng Zhang. Depositing organization: Broad Institute. Publication: A transcription factor atlas of directed differentiation. Joung J, Ma S, Tay T, Geiger-Schuller KR, Kirchgatterer PC, Verdine VK, Guo B, Arias-Garcia MA, Allen WE, Singh A, Kuksenko O, Abudayyeh OO, Gootenberg JS, Fu Z, Macrae RK, Buenrostro JD, Regev A, Zhang F. Cell. 2023 Jan 5;186(1):209-229.e26. doi: 10.1016/j.cell.2022.11.026. PubMed 36608654.
Backbone
  Vector backbone: pLX_TRC317
  Backbone manufacturer: Broad Institute Genetic Perturbation Platform
  Backbone size w/o insert (bp): 8264
  Vector type: Mammalian Expression, Lentiviral
  Selectable markers: Puromycin
Growth in bacteria
  Bacterial resistance: Ampicillin, 100 μg/mL
  Growth temperature: 37°C
  Growth strain: NEB Stable
  Copy number: High Copy
Gene/Insert
  Gene/Insert name: LBX1
  Species: H. sapiens (human)
  Insert size (bp): 947
  Entrez Gene: LBX1 (a.k.a. HPX-6, HPX6, LBX1H, homeobox)
  Promoter: EF1a
  Cloning method: Unknown
  Sequencing primers: 5′ GGGTGGAGACTGAAGTTAGGCCAG; 3′ CACATAGCGTAAAAGGAGCAACATAG
Terms and licenses: Academic/Nonprofit Terms; Industry Terms: Not Available to Industry
Depositor comments: NM_006562,ENST00000370193 . The transcription factor ORF portion of this plasmid was synthesized by Genewiz. Please test multiple small colonies in case of plasmid recombination. To make this collection available in a timely manner, a portion of this collection was not fully sequenced by Addgene. If an Addgene verified full plasmid sequence is not available, please contact us prior to placing an order to request the full sequence.
How to cite: TFORF1242 was a gift from Feng Zhang (Addgene plasmid # 142763 ; http://n2t.net/addgene:142763 ; RRID:Addgene_142763)
