[The description below was written by a language model from this plasmid's Addgene catalogue record and pLannotate feature annotations shown in this document.]
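Description:
TFORF1242 is a lentiviral mammalian expression plasmid built on the pLX_TRC317 backbone that carries the human LBX1 open reading frame, a homeobox transcription factor involved in development of dorsal spinal cord interneurons and migrating hypaxial muscle precursors. It belongs to a barcoded transcription factor ORF collection in which each construct carries a unique 24-bp barcode, so that the factor delivered to a cell can be identified by sequencing in pooled overexpression screens such as those for directed differentiation. The barcode itself is not annotated in the feature table. It may lie in the short region between the ORF and the WPRE, where only a small U6 promoter fragment is called, but the record does not confirm this.

The viral portion has a third-generation, self-inactivating layout. An RSV promoter drives a truncated HIV-1 5' LTR, followed by the Ψ packaging signal with a gag fragment, the RRE for Rev-dependent nuclear export, and a cPPT/CTS, with a ΔU3 3' LTR closing the transfer cassette. Within it, an SV40 early promoter drives puromycin N-acetyltransferase for selection of transduced cells. Downstream, the EF-1α promoter drives constitutive LBX1 expression, and a WPRE enhances transcript stability and expression. An SV40 poly(A) signal sits just outside the 3' LTR.

In bacteria the plasmid is maintained through a high-copy ColE1/pUC origin and ampicillin resistance. An f1 origin and leftover lac, T7 and T3 cloning-vector elements are also present. The depositor notes that the ORF was synthesized and that the plasmid can recombine, as is common for LTR-containing vectors. The annotated sequence of 9,211 nt matches the stated backbone plus insert sizes.
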