Features (pLannotate 1.2.2; 31 found; start..end, strand, type, name):
      5..231     +  promoter       RSV promoter: Rous sarcoma virus enhancer/promoter
    232..412     +  LTR            5' LTR (truncated): truncated 5' long terminal repeat (LTR) from HIV-1
    459..584     +  misc_feature   HIV-1 Ψ: packaging signal of human immunodeficiency virus type 1
    568..931     +  CDS            HIV-1 gag (fragment): gag protein from human immunodeficiency virus 1; gag
   1077..1310    +  misc_feature   RRE: The Rev response element (RRE) of HIV-1 allows for Rev-dependent mRNA export from the nucleus to the cytoplasm.
   1687..1713    +  CDS            Rev (fragment): human immunodeficiency virus 1 (HIV-1) Rev protein; rev; enhances nuclear export of unspliced and incompletely spliced viral mRNAs
   1720..1743    +  promoter       SV40 promoter (fragment): SV40 early promoter
   1744..1815    +  promoter       SV40 promoter (fragment): SV40 enhancer and early promoter
   1839..1974    +  rep_origin     SV40 ori: SV40 origin of replication
   2020..2616    +  CDS            PuroR (fragment): puromycin N-acetyltransferase; pac from Streptomyces; confers resistance to puromycin
   2665..2782    +  misc_feature   cPPT/CTS: central polypurine tract and central termination sequence of HIV-1
   2847..2913    +  CDS            small t antigen (fragment): SV40 (simian virus 40) small t antigen
   2920..4098    +  promoter       EF-1α promoter: strong constitutive promoter for human elongation factor EF-1α
   4115..4957    +  CDS            LBX1: LBX1_HUMAN - Also known as LBX1H. Experimental evidence at protein level: Swiss-Prot protein existence level 1. Transcription factor required for the development of GABAergic interneurons in the dorsal horn of the spinal cord and migration and further development of hypaxial muscle precursor cells for limb muscles, diaphragm and hypoglossal cord. From Homo sapiens (Human).
   4973..5026    +  promoter       U6 promoter (fragment): RNA polymerase III promoter for human U6 snRNA
   5068..5656    +  misc_feature   WPRE: woodchuck hepatitis virus posttranscriptional regulatory element
   5707..5726    +  misc_feature   cPPT/CTS (fragment): central polypurine tract and central termination sequence of HIV-1
   5728..5961    +  LTR            3' LTR (ΔU3): self-inactivating 3' long terminal repeat (LTR) from HIV-1
   6039..6160    +  polyA_signal   SV40 poly(A) signal: SV40 polyadenylation signal
   6200..6335    +  rep_origin     SV40 ori: SV40 origin of replication
   6356..6374    -  promoter       T7 promoter: promoter for bacteriophage T7 RNA polymerase
   6382..6537    +  CDS            lacZα (fragment): LacZα fragment of β-galactosidase; lacZ fragment
   6542..6970    +  rep_origin     f1 ori (sequence partly withheld): f1 bacteriophage origin of replication; arrow indicates direction of (+) strand synthesis
   7023..7127    +  promoter       AmpR promoter: bla
   7128..7988    +  CDS            AmpR: β-lactamase; bla; confers resistance to ampicillin, carbenicillin, and related antibiotics
   8159..8747    +  rep_origin     ori: high-copy-number ColE1/pMB1/pBR322/pUC origin of replication
   8930..9022    +  CDS            lacI (fragment): lac repressor; lacI; The lac repressor binds to the lac operator to inhibit transcription in E. coli. This inhibition can be relieved by adding lactose or isopropyl-β-D-thiogalactopyranoside (IPTG).
   9035..9056    +  protein_bind   CAP binding site: CAP binding activates transcription in the presence of cAMP. E. coli catabolite activator protein
   9071..9101    +  promoter       lac promoter: promoter for the E. coli lac operon
   9109..9125    +  protein_bind   lac operator: The lac repressor binds to the lac operator to inhibit transcription in E. coli. This inhibition can be relieved by adding lactose or isopropyl-β-D-thiogalactopyranoside (IPTG). lac repressor encoded by lacI
   9170..9188    +  promoter       T3 promoter: promoter for bacteriophage T3 RNA polymerase
>Addgene plasmid #142763 | TFORF1242 | addgene full sequence | sequence record 395832 | Addgene NGS Result
TTAATGTAGTCTTATGCAATACTCTTGTAGTCTTGCAACATGGTAACGATGAGTTAGCAACATGCCTTAC
AAGGAGAGAAAAAGCACCGTGCATGCCGATTGGTGGAAGTAAGGTGGTACGATCGTGCCTTATTAGGAAG
GCAACAGACGGGTCTGACATGGATTGGACGAACCACTGAATTGCCGCATTGCAGAGATATTGTATTTAAG
TGCCTAGCTCGATACATAAACGGGTCTCTCTGGTTAGACCAGATCTGAGCCTGGGAGCTCTCTGGCTAAC
TAGGGAACCCACTGCTTAAGCCTCAATAAAGCTTGCCTTGAGTGCTTCAAGTAGTGTGTGCCCGTCTGTT
GTGTGACTCTGGTAACTAGAGATCCCTCAGACCCTTTTAGTCAGTGTGGAAAATCTCTAGCAGTGGCGCC
CGAACAGGGACTTGAAAGCGAAAGGGAAACCAGAGGAGCTCTCTCGACGCAGGACTCGGCTTGCTGAAGC
GCGCACGGCAAGAGGCGAGGGGCGGCGACTGGTGAGTACGCCAAAAATTTTGACTAGCGGAGGCTAGAAG
GAGAGAGATGGGTGCGAGAGCGTCAGTATTAAGCGGGGGAGAATTAGATCGCGATGGGAAAAAATTCGGT
TAAGGCCAGGGGGAAAGAAAAAATATAAATTAAAACATATAGTATGGGCAAGCAGGGAGCTAGAACGATT
CGCAGTTAATCCTGGCCTGTTAGAAACATCAGAAGGCTGTAGACAAATACTGGGACAGCTACAACCATCC
CTTCAGACAGGATCAGAAGAACTTAGATCATTATATAATACAGTAGCAACCCTCTATTGTGTGCATCAAA
GGATAGAGATAAAAGACACCAAGGAAGCTTTAGACAAGATAGAGGAAGAGCAAAACAAAAGTAAGACCAC
CGCACAGCAAGCGGCCGCTGATCTTCAGACCTGGAGGAGGAGATATGAGGGACAATTGGAGAAGTGAATT
ATATAAATATAAAGTAGTAAAAATTGAACCATTAGGAGTAGCACCCACCAAGGCAAAGAGAAGAGTGGTG
CAGAGAGAAAAAAGAGCAGTGGGAATAGGAGCTTTGTTCCTTGGGTTCTTGGGAGCAGCAGGAAGCACTA
TGGGCGCAGCGTCAATGACGCTGACGGTACAGGCCAGACAATTATTGTCTGGTATAGTGCAGCAGCAGAA
CAATTTGCTGAGGGCTATTGAGGCGCAACAGCATCTGTTGCAACTCACAGTCTGGGGCATCAAGCAGCTC
CAGGCAAGAATCCTGGCTGTGGAAAGATACCTAAAGGATCAACAGCTCCTGGGGATTTGGGGTTGCTCTG
GAAAACTCATTTGCACCACTGCTGTGCCTTGGAATGCTAGTTGGAGTAATAAATCTCTGGAACAGATTTG
GAATCACACGACCTGGATGGAGTGGGACAGAGAAATTAACAATTACACAAGCTTAATACACTCCTTAATT
GAAGAATCGCAAAACCAGCAAGAAAAGAATGAACAAGAATTATTGGAATTAGATAAATGGGCAAGTTTGT
GGAATTGGTTTAACATAACAAATTGGCTGTGGTATATAAAATTATTCATAATGATAGTAGGAGGCTTGGT
AGGTTTAAGAATAGTTTTTGCTGTACTTTCTATAGTGAATAGAGTTAGGCAGGGATATTCACCATTATCG
TTTCAGACCCACCTCCCAACCCCGAGGGGACCCATGCATTGCATCTCAATTAGTCAGCAACCAGGTGTGG
AAAGTCCCCAGGCTCCCCAGCAGGCAGAAGTATGCAAAGCATGCGTCTCAATTAGTCAGCAACCATAGTC
CCGCCCCTAACTCCGCCCATCCCGCCCCTAACTCCGCCCAGTTCCGCCCATTCTCCGCCCCATGGCTGAC
TAATTTTTTTTATTTATGCAGAGGCCGAGGCCGCCTCGGCCTCTGAGCTATTCCAGAAGTAGTGAGGAGG
CTTTTTTGGAGGCCTAGGCTTTTGCAAAAAGCTTTCTAGAGGTACCACCGGAGCTTACCATGACCGAGTA
CAAGCCCACGGTGCGCCTCGCCACCCGCGACGACGTCCCCAGGGCCGTACGCACCCTCGCCGCCGCGTTC
GCCGACTACCCCGCCACGCGCCACACCGTCGATCCGGACCGCCACATCGAGCGGGTCACCGAGCTGCAAG
AACTCTTCCTCACGCGCGTCGGGCTCGACATCGGCAAGGTGTGGGTCGCGGACGACGGCGCCGCCGTGGC
GGTCTGGACCACGCCGGAGAGCGTCGAAGCGGGGGCGGTGTTCGCCGAGATCGGCCCGCGCATGGCCGAG
TTGAGCGGTTCCCGGCTGGCCGCGCAGCAACAGATGGAAGGCCTCCTGGCGCCGCACCGGCCCAAGGAGC
CCGCGTGGTTCCTGGCCACCGTCGGCGTCTCGCCCGACCACCAGGGCAAGGGTCTGGGCAGCGCCGTCGT
GCTCCCCGGAGTGGAGGCGGCCGAGCGCGCCGGGGTGCCCGCCTTCCTGGAGACCTCCGCGCCCCGCAAC
CTCCCCTTCTACGAGCGGCTCGGCTTCACCGTCACCGCCGACGTCGAGGTGCCCGAAGGACCGCGCACCT
GGTGCATGACCCGCAAGCCCGGTGCCAGTTAACGAATTCTAGATCTTGAGACAAATGGCAGTATTCATCC
ACAATTTTAAAAGAAAAGGGGGGATTGGGGGGTACAGTGCAGGGGAAAGAATAGTAGACATAATAGCAAC
AGACATACAAACTAAAGAATTACAAAAACAAATTACAAAAATTCAAAATTTTCGGGTTTATTACAGGGAC
AGCAGAGATCCACTTTGGCGCCGGCTCGAGGCCTGCAGGTGCAAAGATGGATAAAGTTTTAAACAGAGAG
GAATCTTTGCAGCTAATGGACCTTCTAGGTCTTGAAAGGAGTGGGAATTGGCTCCGGTGCCCGTCAGTGG
GCAGAGCGCACATCGCCCACAGTCCCCGAGAAGTTGGGGGGAGGGGTCGGCAATTGAACCGGTGCCTAGA
GAAGGTGGCGCGGGGTAAACTGGGAAAGTGATGTCGTGTACTGGCTCCGCCTTTTTCCCGAGGGTGGGGG
AGAACCGTATATAAGTGCAGTAGTCGCCGTGAACGTTCTTTTTCGCAACGGGTTTGCCGCCAGAACACAG
GTAAGTGCCGTGTGTGGTTCCCGCGGGCCTGGCCTCTTTACGGGTTATGGCCCTTGCGTGCCTTGAATTA
CTTCCACCTGGCTGCAGTACGTGATTCTTGATCCCGAGCTTCGGGTTGGAAGTGGGTGGGAGAGTTCGAG
GCCTTGCGCTTAAGGAGCCCCTTCGCCTCGTGCTTGAGTTGAGGCCTGGCCTGGGCGCTGGGGCCGCCGC
GTGCGAATCTGGTGGCACCTTCGCGCCTGTCTCGCTGCTTTCGATAAGTCTCTAGCCATTTAAAATTTTT
GATGACCTGCTGCGACGCTTTTTTTCTGGCAAGATAGTCTTGTAAATGCGGGCCAAGATCTGCACACTGG
TATTTCGGTTTTTGGGGCCGCGGGCGGCGACGGGGCCCGTGCGTCCCAGCGCACATGTTCGGCGAGGCGG
GGCCTGCGAGCGCGGCCACCGAGAATCGGACGGGGGTAGTCTCAAGCTGGCCGGCCTGCTCTGGTGCCTG
GCCTCGCGCCGCCGTGTATCGCCCCGCCCTGGGCGGCAAGGCTGGCCCGGTCGGCACCAGTTGCGTGAGC
GGAAAGATGGCCGCTTCCCGGCCCTGCTGCAGGGAGCTCAAAATGGAGGACGCGGCGCTCGGGAGAGCGG
GCGGGTGAGTCACCCACACAAAGGAAAAGGGCCTTTCCGTCCTCAGCCGTCGCTTCATGTGACTCCACGG
AGTACCGGGCGCCGTCCAGGCACCTCGATTAGTTCTCGAGCTTTTGGAGTACGTCGTCTTTAGGTTGGGG
GGAGGGGTTTTATGCGATGGAGTTTCCCCACACTGAGTGGGTGGAGACTGAAGTTAGGCCAGCTTGGCAC
TTGATGTAATTCTCCTTGGAATTTGCCCTTTTTGAGTTTGGATCTTGGTTCATTCTCAAGCCTCAGACAG
TGGTTCAAAGTTTTTTTCTTCCATTTCAGGTGTCGTGAGGCTAGCACCGCCACCATGACTTCCAAGGAGG
ACGGCAAGGCGGCGCCGGGGGAGGAGCGGCGGCGCAGCCCGCTGGACCACCTGCCTCCGCCTGCCAACTC
CAACAAGCCACTGACGCCGTTCAGCATCGAGGACATCCTCAACAAGCCGTCTGTGCGGAGAAGTTACTCG
CTGTGCGGGGCGGCGCACCTGCTGGCCGCCGCGGACAAGCACGCGCAGGGCGGCTTGCCCCTGGCGGGCC
GCGCGCTGCTCTCGCAGACCTCGCCGCTGTGCGCGCTGGAGGAGCTCGCCAGCAAGACGTTTAAGGGGCT
GGAGGTCAGCGTTCTGCAGGCAGCCGAAGGCCGCGACGGTATGACCATCTTTGGGCAGCGGCAGACCCCT
AAGAAGCGGCGAAAGTCGCGCACGGCCTTCACCAACCACCAGATCTATGAATTGGAAAAGCGCTTTCTAT
ACCAGAAGTACCTGTCCCCCGCCGATCGCGACCAAATCGCGCAGCAGCTGGGCCTCACCAACGCGCAAGT
CATCACCTGGTTCCAGAATCGGCGCGCTAAGCTCAAGCGGGACCTGGAGGAGATGAAGGCCGACGTAGAG
TCCGCCAAGAAACTGGGCCCCAGCGGGCAGATGGACATCGTGGCGCTGGCCGAACTCGAGCAGAACTCGG
AGGCCACAGCCGGCGGTGGCGGCGGCTGCGGCAGGGCCAAGTCGAGGCCCGGCTCTCCGGTCCTCCCCCC
AGGCGCCCCGAAGGCCCCGGGCGCTGGCGCCCTGCAGCTCTCGCCTGCCTCTCCGCTCACGGACCAGCCG
GCCAGCAGCCAGGACTGCTCGGAGGACGAGGAAGACGAAGAGATCGACGTGGACGATTAGTAATGAACTA
GTCCGTAACTTGAAAGTATTTCGATTTCTTGGCTTTATATATCTTGTGGAAAGGACGAGACCGACTCATG
TCGCGGCCTGTGACGCGTTAAGTCGACAATCAACCTCTGGATTACAAAATTTGTGAAAGATTGACTGGTA
TTCTTAACTATGTTGCTCCTTTTACGCTATGTGGATACGCTGCTTTAATGCCTTTGTATCATGCTATTGC
TTCCCGTATGGCTTTCATTTTCTCCTCCTTGTATAAATCCTGGTTGCTGTCTCTTTATGAGGAGTTGTGG
CCCGTTGTCAGGCAACGTGGCGTGGTGTGCACTGTGTTTGCTGACGCAACCCCCACTGGTTGGGGCATTG
CCACCACCTGTCAGCTCCTTTCCGGGACTTTCGCTTTCCCCCTCCCTATTGCCACGGCGGAACTCATCGC
CGCCTGCCTTGCCCGCTGCTGGACAGGGGCTCGGCTGTTGGGCACTGACAATTCCGTGGTGTTGTCGGGG
AAATCATCGTCCTTTCCTTGGCTGCTCGCCTGTGTTGCCACCTGGATTCTGCGCGGGACGTCCTTCTGCT
ACGTCCCTTCGGCCCTCAATCCAGCGGACCTTCCTTCCCGCGGCCTGCTGCCGGCTCTGCGGCCTCTTCC
GCGTCTTCGCCTTCGCCCTCAGACGAGTCGGATCTCCCTTTGGGCCGCCTCCCCGCGTCGACTTTAAGAC
CAATGACTTACAAGGCAGCTGTAGATCTTAGCCACTTTTTAAAAGAAAAGGGGGGACTGGAAGGGCTAAT
TCACTCCCAACGAAGACAAGATCTGCTTTTTGCTTGTACTGGGTCTCTCTGGTTAGACCAGATCTGAGCC
TGGGAGCTCTCTGGCTAACTAGGGAACCCACTGCTTAAGCCTCAATAAAGCTTGCCTTGAGTGCTTCAAG
TAGTGTGTGCCCGTCTGTTGTGTGACTCTGGTAACTAGAGATCCCTCAGACCCTTTTAGTCAGTGTGGAA
AATCTCTAGCAGTACGTATAGTAGTTCATGTCATCTTATTATTCAGTATTTATAACTTGCAAAGAAATGA
ATATCAGAGAGTGAGAGGAACTTGTTTATTGCAGCTTATAATGGTTACAAATAAAGCAATAGCATCACAA
ATTTCACAAATAAAGCATTTTTTTCACTGCATTCTAGTTGTGGTTTGTCCAAACTCATCAATGTATCTTA
TCATGTCTGGCTCTAGCTATCCCGCCCCTAACTCCGCCCATCCCGCCCCTAACTCCGCCCAGTTCCGCCC
ATTCTCCGCCCCATGGCTGACTAATTTTTTTTATTTATGCAGAGGCCGAGGCCGCCTCGGCCTCTGAGCT
ATTCCAGAAGTAGTGAGGAGGCTTTTTTGGAGGCCTAGGGACGTACCCAATTCGCCCTATAGTGAGTCGT
ATTACGCGCGCTCACTGGCCGTCGTTTTACAACGTCGTGACTGGGAAAACCCTGGCGTTACCCAACTTAA
TCGCCTTGCAGCACATCCCCCTTTCGCCAGCTGGCGTAATAGCGAAGAGGCCCGCACCGATCGCCCTTCC
CAACAGTTGCGCAGCCTGAATGGCGAATGGG
[124 nt withheld, positions 6542-6665]
C
[91 nt withheld, positions 6667-6757]
A
[49 nt withheld, positions 6759-6807]
CCTTTGACGTTGGAGTCCACGTTCTTT
[37 nt withheld, positions 6835-6871]
ACCCTATCTCGGTCTATTCTTTTGATTTATAAGGGATTTTGCCGATTTCGGCCTATTGGTTAAAAAATGA
GCTGATTTAACAAAAATTTAACGCGAATTTTAACAAAATATTAACGCTTACAATTTAGGTGGCACTTTTC
GGGGAAATGTGCGCGGAACCCCTATTTGTTTATTTTTCTAAATACATTCAAATATGTATCCGCTCATGAG
ACAATAACCCTGATAAATGCTTCAATAATATTGAAAAAGGAAGAGTATGAGTATTCAACATTTCCGTGTC
GCCCTTATTCCCTTTTTTGCGGCATTTTGCCTTCCTGTTTTTGCTCACCCAGAAACGCTGGTGAAAGTAA
AAGATGCTGAAGATCAGTTGGGTGCACGAGTGGGTTACATCGAACTGGATCTCAACAGCGGTAAGATCCT
TGAGAGTTTTCGCCCCGAAGAACGTTTTCCAATGATGAGCACTTTTAAAGTTCTGCTATGTGGCGCGGTA
TTATCCCGTATTGACGCCGGGCAAGAGCAACTCGGTCGCCGCATACACTATTCTCAGAATGACTTGGTTG
AGTACTCACCAGTCACAGAAAAGCATCTTACGGATGGCATGACAGTAAGAGAATTATGCAGTGCTGCCAT
AACCATGAGTGATAACACTGCGGCCAACTTACTTCTGACAACGATCGGAGGACCGAAGGAGCTAACCGCT
TTTTTGCACAACATGGGGGATCATGTAACTCGCCTTGATCGTTGGGAACCGGAGCTGAATGAAGCCATAC
CAAACGACGAGCGTGACACCACGATGCCTGTAGCAATGGCAACAACGTTGCGCAAACTATTAACTGGCGA
ACTACTTACTCTAGCTTCCCGGCAACAATTAATAGACTGGATGGAGGCGGATAAAGTTGCAGGACCACTT
CTGCGCTCGGCCCTTCCGGCTGGCTGGTTTATTGCTGATAAATCTGGAGCCGGTGAGCGTGGGTCTCGCG
GTATCATTGCAGCACTGGGGCCAGATGGTAAGCCCTCCCGTATCGTAGTTATCTACACGACGGGGAGTCA
GGCAACTATGGATGAACGAAATAGACAGATCGCTGAGATAGGTGCCTCACTGATTAAGCATTGGTAACTG
TCAGACCAAGTTTACTCATATATACTTTAGATTGATTTAAAACTTCATTTTTAATTTAAAAGGATCTAGG
TGAAGATCCTTTTTGATAATCTCATGACCAAAATCCCTTAACGTGAGTTTTCGTTCCACTGAGCGTCAGA
CCCCGTAGAAAAGATCAAAGGATCTTCTTGAGATCCTTTTTTTCTGCGCGTAATCTGCTGCTTGCAAACA
AAAAAACCACCGCTACCAGCGGTGGTTTGTTTGCCGGATCAAGAGCTACCAACTCTTTTTCCGAAGGTAA
CTGGCTTCAGCAGAGCGCAGATACCAAATACTGTTCTTCTAGTGTAGCCGTAGTTAGGCCACCACTTCAA
GAACTCTGTAGCACCGCCTACATACCTCGCTCTGCTAATCCTGTTACCAGTGGCTGCTGCCAGTGGCGAT
AAGTCGTGTCTTACCGGGTTGGACTCAAGACGATAGTTACCGGATAAGGCGCAGCGGTCGGGCTGAACGG
GGGGTTCGTGCACACAGCCCAGCTTGGAGCGAACGACCTACACCGAACTGAGATACCTACAGCGTGAGCT
ATGAGAAAGCGCCACGCTTCCCGAAGGGAGAAAGGCGGACAGGTATCCGGTAAGCGGCAGGGTCGGAACA
GGAGAGCGCACGAGGGAGCTTCCAGGGGGAAACGCCTGGTATCTTTATAGTCCTGTCGGGTTTCGCCACC
TCTGACTTGAGCGTCGATTTTTGTGATGCTCGTCAGGGGGGCGGAGCCTATGGAAAAACGCCAGCAACGC
GGCCTTTTTACGGTTCCTGGCCTTTTGCTGGCCTTTTGCTCACATGTTCTTTCCTGCGTTATCCCCTGAT
TCTGTGGATAACCGTATTACCGCCTTTGAGTGAGCTGATACCGCTCGCCGCAGCCGAACGACCGAGCGCA
GCGAGTCAGTGAGCGAGGAAGCGGAAGAGCGCCCAATACGCAAACCGCCTCTCCCCGCGCGTTGGCCGAT
TCATTAATGCAGCTGGCACGACAGGTTTCCCGACTGGAAAGCGGGCAGTGAGCGCAACGCAATTAATGTG
AGTTAGCTCACTCATTAGGCACCCCAGGCTTTACACTTTATGCTTCCGGCTCGTATGTTGTGTGGAATTG
TGAGCGGATAACAATTTCACACAGGAAACAGCTATGACCATGATTACGCCAAGCGCGCAATTAACCCTCA
CTAAAGGGAACAAAAGCTGGAGCTGCAAGC
