>Addgene plasmid #142763 | TFORF1242 | depositor partial sequence | sequence record 280427 | Insert
ACCGCCACCATGACTTCCAAGGAGGACGGCAAGGCGGCGCCGGGGGAGGAGCGGCGGCGCAGCCCGCTGG
ACCACCTGCCTCCGCCTGCCAACTCCAACAAGCCACTGACGCCGTTCAGCATCGAGGACATCCTCAACAA
GCCGTCTGTGCGGAGAAGTTACTCGCTGTGCGGGGCGGCGCACCTGCTGGCCGCCGCGGACAAGCACGCG
CAGGGCGGCTTGCCCCTGGCGGGCCGCGCGCTGCTCTCGCAGACCTCGCCGCTGTGCGCGCTGGAGGAGC
TCGCCAGCAAGACGTTTAAGGGGCTGGAGGTCAGCGTTCTGCAGGCAGCCGAAGGCCGCGACGGTATGAC
CATCTTTGGGCAGCGGCAGACCCCTAAGAAGCGGCGAAAGTCGCGCACGGCCTTCACCAACCACCAGATC
TATGAATTGGAAAAGCGCTTTCTATACCAGAAGTACCTGTCCCCCGCCGATCGCGACCAAATCGCGCAGC
AGCTGGGCCTCACCAACGCGCAAGTCATCACCTGGTTCCAGAATCGGCGCGCTAAGCTCAAGCGGGACCT
GGAGGAGATGAAGGCCGACGTAGAGTCCGCCAAGAAACTGGGCCCCAGCGGGCAGATGGACATCGTGGCG
CTGGCCGAACTCGAGCAGAACTCGGAGGCCACAGCCGGCGGTGGCGGCGGCTGCGGCAGGGCCAAGTCGA
GGCCCGGCTCTCCGGTCCTCCCCCCAGGCGCCCCGAAGGCCCCGGGCGCTGGCGCCCTGCAGCTCTCGCC
TGCCTCTCCGCTCACGGACCAGCCGGCCAGCAGCCAGGACTGCTCGGAGGACGAGGAAGACGAAGAGATC
GACGTGGACGATTAGTAATGAACTAGTCCGTAACTTGAAAGTATTTCGATTTCTTGGCTTTATATATCTT
GTGGAAAGGACGAGACCGACTCATGTCGCGGCCTGTG
