>Addgene plasmid #142763 | TFORF1242 | depositor partial sequence | sequence record 280428 | Barcode
GACCGACTCATGTCGCGGCCTGTG
